Addgene plasmid #47608: EGFPC1-hMyoX
Depositing lab: Emanuel Strehler. Depositing organization: Mayo Foundation for Medical Education and Research. Publication: Calmodulin-like protein increases filopodia-dependent cell motility via up-regulation of myosin-10. Bennett RD, Mauer AS, Strehler EE. J Biol Chem. 2007 Feb 2;282(5):3205-12. Epub 2006 Nov 26. 10.1074/jbc.M607174200 PubMed 17130134.
Backbone
  Vector backbone: EGFPC1
  Backbone manufacturer: Clontech; modified as described in Rogers et al JBC 2001
  Backbone size w/o insert (bp): 4700
  Vector type: Mammalian Expression
Growth in bacteria
  Bacterial resistance: Kanamycin, 50 μg/mL
  Growth temperature: 37°C
  Growth strain: DH5alpha
  Copy number: High Copy
Gene/Insert
  Gene/Insert name: MyoX (alt names: MYO10; myosin X)
  Species: H. sapiens (human)
  Insert size (bp): 6167
  Mutation: See depositor comments below.
  Entrez Gene: MYO10 (a.k.a. MyoX)
  Promoter: CMV
  Tag / fusion protein: EGFP-HA-His (N terminal on backbone)
  Cloning method: Restriction Enzyme; 5′ cloning site KpnI (not destroyed); 3′ cloning site XbaI (not destroyed)
  Sequencing primers: 5′ EGFP-C; 3′ SV40pA-R
Terms and licenses: Academic/Nonprofit Terms; Industry Terms: Not Available to Industry
Depositor comments: hMyoX contains a Q680R variant compared to the NCBI reference [AAF37875.1]. The plasmid should function as described in the associated publication.
How to cite: EGFPC1-hMyoX was a gift from Emanuel Strehler (Addgene plasmid # 47608 ; http://n2t.net/addgene:47608 ; RRID:Addgene_47608)
