[The description below was written by a language model from this plasmid's Addgene catalogue record and pLannotate feature annotations shown in this document.]
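Description:
EGFPC1-hMyoX is a mammalian expression plasmid of about 11 kb that produces human myosin X (MYO10) fused at its N terminus to EGFP. It is built on a modified Clontech EGFP-C1 backbone in which HA and His tags follow the fluorescent protein, so the catalogue describes the fusion partner as EGFP-HA-His. The feature table detects EGFP and a short polyhistidine fragment but does not annotate the HA epitope separately. Transcription is driven by the human cytomegalovirus immediate early enhancer and promoter and terminated by the SV40 polyadenylation signal. The roughly 6.2 kb MYO10 coding sequence was inserted between KpnI and XbaI sites, both retained, downstream of the remaining polylinker. The annotation text attached to this feature mentions the headless isoform, but that is generic database wording rather than a description of this insert. The depositor notes a Q680R difference relative to the reference protein and states that the plasmid should function as described in the associated publication.

Propagation in E. coli relies on a high-copy pUC-type origin and kanamycin selection. The Tn5 aminoglycoside phosphotransferase gene sits behind tandem bacterial (bla) and SV40 early promoters and ends with the HSV TK polyadenylation signal, so the same marker can provide G418 resistance in mammalian cells. An f1 origin is also present. The short large T antigen and ble fragments are most likely flanking remnants of the SV40 and Tn5 sequences carried in the backbone rather than functional genes.

The construct suits live or fixed-cell imaging of myosin X localisation, and the tags offer options for detection or affinity capture. The associated work concerned myosin-10 and filopodia-dependent cell motility.
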