Features (pLannotate 1.2.2; 15 found; start..end, strand, type, name):
     61..364     +  enhancer       CMV enhancer: human cytomegalovirus immediate early enhancer
    365..568     +  promoter       CMV promoter: human cytomegalovirus (CMV) immediate early promoter
    613..1329    +  CDS            EGFP: EGFP is a basic (constitutively fluorescent) green fluorescent protein published in 1996, derived from Aequorea victoria. It is reported to be a rapidly-maturing weak dimer with moderate acid sensitivity.
   1371..1390    +  CDS            9xHis (fragment): 9xHis affinity tag
   1408..1449    +  misc_feature   MCS (fragment): multiple cloning site
   1450..7623    +  CDS            MYO10: MYO10_HUMAN - Also known as KIAA0799. Experimental evidence at protein level: Swiss-Prot protein existence level 1. [Isoform Headless]: Functions as a dominant-negative regulator of isoform 1, suppressing its filopodia-inducing and axon outgrowth-promoting activities. In hippocampal neurons, it increases VASP retention in spine heads to induce spine formation and spine head expansion (By similarity). From Homo sapiens (Human).
   7643..7727    +  CDS            large T antigen (fragment): large T antigen from SV40 (simian virus 40)
   7750..7871    +  polyA_signal   SV40 poly(A) signal: SV40 polyadenylation signal
   7905..8333    -  rep_origin     f1 ori (sequence partly withheld): f1 bacteriophage origin of replication; arrow indicates direction of (+) strand synthesis
   8360..8464    +  promoter       AmpR promoter: bla
   8466..8823    +  promoter       SV40 promoter: SV40 enhancer and early promoter
   8858..9652    +  CDS            NeoR/KanR: aminoglycoside phosphotransferase from Tn5; aph(3')-II (or nptII); confers resistance to neomycin, kanamycin, and G418 (Geneticin®)
   9673..9825    +  CDS            ble (fragment): BLE_KLEPN - Experimental evidence at protein level: Swiss-Prot protein existence level 1. Binding protein with a strong affinity to the bleomycin family of antibiotics. Binds to CL990; an antimitotic-antibiotic compound. From Klebsiella pneumoniae.
   9884..9931    +  polyA_signal   HSV TK poly(A) signal: herpes simplex virus thymidine kinase polyadenylation signal (Cole and Stacy, 1985)
  10260..10848   +  rep_origin     ori: high-copy-number ColE1/pMB1/pBR322/pUC origin of replication
>Addgene plasmid #47608 | EGFPC1-hMyoX | addgene full sequence | sequence record 254607 | Addgene NGS Result
TAGTTATTAATAGTAATCAATTACGGGGTCATTAGTTCATAGCCCATATATGGAGTTCCGCGTTACATAA
CTTACGGTAAATGGCCCGCCTGGCTGACCGCCCAACGACCCCCGCCCATTGACGTCAATAATGACGTATG
TTCCCATAGTAACGCCAATAGGGACTTTCCATTGACGTCAATGGGTGGAGTATTTACGGTAAACTGCCCA
CTTGGCAGTACATCAAGTGTATCATATGCCAAGTACGCCCCCTATTGACGTCAATGACGGTAAATGGCCC
GCCTGGCATTATGCCCAGTACATGACCTTATGGGACTTTCCTACTTGGCAGTACATCTACGTATTAGTCA
TCGCTATTACCATGGTGATGCGGTTTTGGCAGTACATCAATGGGCGTGGATAGCGGTTTGACTCACGGGG
ATTTCCAAGTCTCCACCCCATTGACGTCAATGGGAGTTTGTTTTGGCACCAAAATCAACGGGACTTTCCA
AAATGTCGTAACAACTCCGCCCCATTGACGCAAATGGGCGGTAGGCGTGTACGGTGGGAGGTCTATATAA
GCAGAGCTGGTTTAGTGAACCGTCAGATCCGCTAGCGCTACCGGTCGCCACCATGGTGAGCAAGGGCGAG
GAGCTGTTCACCGGGGTGGTGCCCATCCTGGTCGAGCTGGACGGCGACGTAAACGGCCACAAGTTCAGCG
TGTCCGGCGAGGGCGAGGGCGATGCCACCTACGGCAAGCTGACCCTGAAGTTCATCTGCACCACCGGCAA
GCTGCCCGTGCCCTGGCCCACCCTCGTGACCACCCTGACCTACGGCGTGCAGTGCTTCAGCCGCTACCCC
GACCACATGAAGCAGCACGACTTCTTCAAGTCCGCCATGCCCGAAGGCTACGTCCAGGAGCGCACCATCT
TCTTCAAGGACGACGGCAACTACAAGACCCGCGCCGAGGTGAAGTTCGAGGGCGACACCCTGGTGAACCG
CATCGAGCTGAAGGGCATCGACTTCAAGGAGGACGGCAACATCCTGGGGCACAAGCTGGAGTACAACTAC
AACAGCCACAACGTCTATATCATGGCCGACAAGCAGAAGAACGGCATCAAGGTGAACTTCAAGATCCGCC
ACAACATCGAGGACGGCAGCGTGCAGCTCGCCGACCACTACCAGCAGAACACCCCCATCGGCGACGGCCC
CGTGCTGCTGCCCGACAACCACTACCTGAGCACCCAGTCCGCCCTGAGCAAAGACCCCAACGAGAAGCGC
GATCACATGGTCCTGCTGGAGTTCGTGACCGCCGCCGGGATCACTCTCGGCATGGACGAGCTGTACAAGT
CCGGACTCAGATCCTACCCCTATGATGTGCCTGACTATGCCCACCACCACCACCACCACCTGGTGCCCAG
GGGCAGCAGATCTCGAGCTCAAGCTTCGAATTCTGCAGTCGACGGTACCATGGATAACTTCTTCACCGAG
GGAACACGGGTCTGGCTGAGAGAAAATGGCCAGCATTTTCCAAGTACTGTAAATTCCTGTGCAGAAGGCA
TCGTCGTCTTCCGGACAGACTATGGTCAGGTATTCACTTACAAGCAGAGCACAATTACCCACCAGAAGGT
GACTGCTATGCACCCCACGAACGAGGAGGGCGTGGATGACATGGCGTCCTTGACAGAGCTCCATGGCGGC
TCCATCATGTATAACTTATTCCAGCGGTATAAGAGAAATCAAATATATACCTACATCGGCTCCATCCTGG
CCTCCGTGAACCCCTACCAGCCCATCGCCGGGCTGTACGAGCCTGCCACCATGGAGCAGTACAGCCGGCG
CCACCTGGGCGAGCTGCCCCCGCACATCTTCGCCATCGCCAACGAGTGCTACCGCTGCCTGTGGAAGCGC
TACGACAACCAGTGCATCCTCATCAGTGGTGAAAGTGGGGCAGGTAAAACCGAAAGCACTAAATTGATCC
TCAAGTTTCTGTCAGTCATCAGTCAACAGTCTTTGGAATTGTCCTTAAAGGAGAAGACATCCTGTGTTGA
ACGAGCTATTCTTGAAAGCAGCCCCATCATGGAAGCTTTCGGCAATGCGAAGACCGTGTACAACAACAAC
TCTAGTCGCTTTGGGAAGTTTGTTCAGCTGAACATCTGTCAGAAAGGAAATATTCAGGGCGGGAGAATTG
TAGATTATTTATTAGAAAAAAACCGAGTAGTAAGGCAAAATCCCGGGGAAAGGAATTATCACATATTTTA
TGCACTGCTGGCAGGGCTGGAACATGAAGAAAGAGAAGAATTTTATTTATCTACGCCAGAAAACTACCAC
TACTTGAATCAGTCTGGATGTGTAGAAGACAAGACAATCAGTGACCAGGAATCCTTTAGGGAAGTTATTA
CGGCAATGGACGTGATGCAGTTCAGCAAGGAGGAAGTTCGGGAAGTGTCGAGGCTGCTTGCTGGTATACT
GCATCTTGGGAACATAGAATTTATCACTGCTGGTGGGGCACAGGTTTCCTTCAAAACAGCTTTGGGCAGA
TCTGCGGAGTTACTTGGGCTGGACCCAACACAGCTCACAGATGCTTTGACCCAGAGATCAATGTTCCTCA
GGGGAGAAGAGATCCTCACGCCTCTCAATGTTCAACAGGCAGTAGACAGCAGGGACTCCCTGGCCATGGC
TCTGTATGCGTGCTGCTTTGAGTGGGTAATCAAGAAGATCAACAGCAGGATCAAAGGCAATGAGGACTTC
AAGTCTATTGGCATCCTCGACATCTTTGGATTTGAAAACTTTGAGGTTAATCACTTTGAACAGTTCAATA
TAAACTATGCAAACGAGAAACTTCAGGAGTACTTCAACAAGCATATTTTTTCTTTAGAACAACTAGAATA
TAGCCGGGAAGGATTAGTGTGGGAAGATATTGACTGGATAGACAATGGAGAATGCCTGGACTTGATTGAG
AAGAAACTTGGCCTCCTAGCCCTTATCAATGAAGAAAGCCATTTTCCTCAAGCCACAGACAGCACCTTAT
TGGAGAAGCTACACAGTCAGCATGCGAATAACCACTTTTATGTGAAGCCCAGAGTTGCAGTTAACAATTT
TGGAGTGAAGCACTATGCTGGAGAGGTGCAATATGATGTCCGAGGTATCTTGGAGAAGAACAGAGATACA
TTTCGAGATGACCTTCTCAATTTGCTAAGAGAAAGCCGATTTGACTTTATCTACGATCTTTTTGAACATG
TTTCAAGCCGCAACAACCAGGATACCTTGAAATGTGGAAGCAAACATCGGCGGCCTACAGTCAGCTCACA
GTTCAAGGACTCACTGCATTCCTTAATGGCAACGCTAAGCTCCTCTAATCCTTTCTTTGTTCGCTGTATC
AAGCCAAACATGCAGAAGATGCCAGACCAGTTTGACCAGGCGGTTGTGCTGAACCAGCTGCGGTACTCAG
GGATGCTGGAGACTGTGAGAATCCGCAAAGCTGGGTATGCGGTCCGAAGACCCTTTCGGGACTTTTACAA
AAGGTATAAAGTGCTGATGAGGAATCTGGCTCTGCCTGAGGACGTCCGAGGGAAGTGCACGAGCCTGCTG
CAGCTCTATGATGCCTCCAACAGCGAGTGGCAGCTGGGGAAGACCAAGGTCTTTCTTCGAGAATCCTTGG
AACAGAAACTGGAGAAGCGGAGGGAAGAGGAAGTGAGCCACGCGGCCATGGTGATTCGGGCCCATGTCTT
GGGCTTCTTAGCACGAAAACAATACAGAAAGGTCCTTTATTGTGTGGTGATAATACAGAAGAATTACAGA
GCATTCCTTCTGAGGAGGAGATTTTTGCACCTGAAAAAGGCAGCCATAGTTTTCCAGAAGCAACTCAGAG
GTCAGATTGCTCGGAGAGTTTACAGACAATTGCTGGCAGAGAAAAGGGAGCAAGAAGAAAAGAAGAAACA
GGAAGAGGAAGAAAAGAAGAAACGGGAGGAAGAAGAAAGAGAAAGAGAGAGAGAGCGAAGAGAAGCCGAG
CTCCGCGCCCAGCAGGAAGAAGAAACGAGGAAGCAGCAAGAACTCGAAGCCTTGCAGAAGAGCCAGAAGG
AAGCTGAACTGACCCGTGAACTGGAGAAACAGAAGGAAAATAAGCAGGTGGAAGAGATCCTCCGTCTGGA
GAAAGAAATCGAGGACCTGCAGCGCATGAAGGAGCAGCAGGAGCTGTCGCTGACCGAGGCTTCCCTGCAG
AAGCTGCAGGAGCGGCGGGACCAGGAGCTCCGCAGGCTGGAGGAGGAAGCGTGCAGGGCGGCCCAGGAGT
TCCTCGAGTCCCTCAATTTCGACGAGATCGACGAGTGTGTCCGGAATATCGAGCGGTCCCTGTCGGTGGG
AAGCGAATTTTCCAGCGAGCTGGCTGAGAGCGCATGCGAGGAGAAGCCCAACTTCAACTTCAGCCAGCCC
TACCCAGAGGAGGAGGTCGATGAGGGCTTCGAAGCCGACGACGACGCCTTCAAGGACTCCCCCAACCCCA
GCGAGCACGGCCACTCAGACCAGCGAACAAGTGGCATCCGGACCAGCGATGACTCTTCAGAGGAGGACCC
ATACATGAACGACACGGTGGTGCCCACCAGCCCCAGTGCGGACAGCACGGTGCTGCTCGCCCCATCAGTG
CAGGACTCCGGGAGCCTACACAACTCCTCCAGCGGCGAGTCCACCTACTGCATGCCCCAGAACGCTGGGG
ACTTGCCCTCCCCAGACGGCGACTACGACTACGACCAGGATGACTATGAGGACGGTGCCATCACTTCCGG
CAGCAGCGTGACCTTCTCCAACTCCTACGGCAGCCAGTGGTCCCCCGACTACCGCTGCTCTGTGGGGACC
TACAACAGCTCGGGTGCCTACCGGTTCAGCTCTGAGGGGGCGCAGTCCTCGTTTGAAGATAGTGAAGAGG
ACTTTGATTCCAGGTTTGATACAGATGATGAGCTTTCATACCGGCGTGACTCTGTGTACAGCTGTGTCAC
TCTGCCGTATTTCCACAGCTTTCTGTACATGAAAGGTGGCCTGATGAACTCTTGGAAACGCCGCTGGTGC
GTCCTCAAGGATGAAACCTTCTTGTGGTTCCGCTCCAAGCAGGAGGCCCTCAAGCAAGGCTGGCTCCACA
AAAAAGGGGGGGGCTCCTCCACGCTGTCCAGGAGAAATTGGAAGAAGCGCTGGTTTGTCCTCCGCCAGTC
CAAGCTGATGTACTTTGAAAACGACAGCGAGGAGAAGCTCAAGGGCACCGTAGAAGTGCGAACGGCAAAA
GAGATCATAGATAACACCACCAAGGAGAATGGGATCGACATCATTATGGCCGATAGGACTTTCCACCTGA
TTGCAGAGTCCCCAGAAGATGCCAGCCAGTGGTTCAGCGTGCTGAGTCAGGTCCACGCGTCCACGGACCA
GGAGATCCAGGAGATGCATGATGAGCAGGCAAACCCACAGAATGCTGTGGGCACCTTGGATGTGGGGCTG
ATTGATTCTGTGTGTGCCTCTGACAGCCCTGATAGACCCAACTCGTTTGTGATCATCACGGCCAACCGGG
TGCTGCACTGCAACGCCGACACGCCGGAGGAGATGCACCACTGGATAACCCTGCTGCAGAGGTCCAAAGG
GGACACCAGAGTGGAGGGCCAGGAATTCATCGTGAGAGGATGGTTGCACAAAGAGGTGAAGAACAGTCCG
AAGATGTCTTCACTGAAACTGAAGAAACGGTGGTTTGTACTCACCCACAATTCCCTGGATTACTACAAGA
GTTCAGAGAAGAACGCGCTCAAACTGGGGACCCTGGTCCTCAACAGCCTCTGCTCTGTCGTCCCCCCAGA
TGAGAAGATATTCAAAGAGACAGGCTACTGGAACGTCACCGTGTACGGGCGCAAGCACTGTTACCGGCTC
TACACCAAGCTGCTCAACGAGGCCACCCGGTGGTCCAGTGCCATTCAAAACGTGACTGACACCAAGGCCC
CGATCGACACCCCCACCCAGCAGCTGATTCAAGATATCAAGGAGAACTGCCTGAACTCGGATGTGGTGGA
ACAGATTTACAAGCGGAACCCGATCCTTCGATACACCCATCACCCCTTGCACTCCCCGCTCCTGCCCCTT
CCGTATGGGGACATAAATCTCAACTTGCTCAAAGACAAAGGCTATACCACCCTTCAGGATGAGGCCATCA
AGATATTCAATTCCCTGCAGCAACTGGAGTCCATGTCTGACCCAATTCCAATAATCCAGGGCATCCTACA
GACAGGGCATGACCTGCGACCTCTGCGGGACGAGCTGTACTGCCAGCTTATCAAACAGACCAACAAAGTG
CCCCACCCCGGCAGTGTGGGCAACCTGTACAGCTGGCAGATCCTGACATGCCTGAGCTGCACCTTCCTGC
CGAGTCGAGGGATTCTCAAGTATCTCAAGTTCCATCTGAAAAGGATACGGGAACAGTTTCCAGGAACCGA
GATGGAAAAATACGCTCTCTTCACTTACGAATCTCTTAAGAAAACCAAATGCCGAGAGTTTGTGCCTTCC
CGAGATGAAATAGAAGCTCTGATCCACAGGCAGGAAATGACATCCACGGTCTATTGCCATGGCGGCGGCT
CCTGCAAGATCACCATCAACTCCCACACCACTGCTGGGGAGGTGGTGGAGAAGCTGATCCGAGGCCTGGC
CATGGAGGACAGCAGGAACATGTTTGCTTTGTTTGAATACAACGGCCACGTCGACAAAGCCATTGAAAGT
CGAACCGTCGTAGCTGATGTCTTAGCCAAGTTTGAAAAGCTGGCTGCCACATCCGAGGTTGGGGACCTGC
CATGGAAATTCTACTTCAAACTTTACTGCTTCCTGGACACAGACAACGTGCCAAAAGACAGTGTGGAGTT
TGCATTTATGTTTGAACAGGCCCACGAAGCGGTTATCCATGGCCACCATCCAGCCCCGGAAGAAAACCTC
CAGGTTCTTGCTGCCCTGCGACTCCAGTATCTGCAGGGGGATTATACTCTGCACGCTGCCATCCCACCTC
TCGAAGAGGTTTATTCCCTGCAGAGACTCAAGGCCCGCATCAGCCAGTCAACCAAAACCTTCACCCCTTG
TGAACGGCTGGAGAAGAGGCGGACGAGCTTCCTAGAGGGGACCCTGAGGCGGAGCTTCCGGACAGGATCC
GTGGTCCGGCAGAAGGTCGAGGAGGAGCAGATGCTGGACATGTGGATTAAGGAAGAAGTCTCCTCTGCTC
GAGCCAGTATCATTGACAAGTGGAGGAAATTTCAGGGAATGAACCAGGAACAGGCCATGGCCAAGTACAT
GGCCTTGATCAAGGAGTGGCCTGGCTATGGCTCGACGCTGTTTGATGTGGAGTGCAAGGAAGGTGGCTTC
CCTCAGGAACTCTGGTTGGGTGTCAGCGCGGACGCCGTCTCCGTCTACAAGCGTGGAGAGGGAAGACCAC
TGGAAGTCTTCCAGTATGAACACATCCTCTCTTTTGGGGCACCCCTGGCGAATACGTATAAGATCGTGGT
CGATGAGAGGGAGCTGCTCTTTGAAACCAGTGAGGTGGTGGATGTGGCCAAGCTCATGAAAGCCTACATC
AGCATGATCGTGAAGAAGCGCTACAGCACGACACGCTCCGCCAGCAGCCAGGGCAGCTCCAGGTGAAGGC
GGTCTAGATAACTGATCATAATCAGCCATACCACATTTGTAGAGGTTTTACTTGCTTTAAAAAACCTCCC
ACACCTCCCCCTGAACCTGAAACATAAAATGAATGCAATTGTTGTTGTTAACTTGTTTATTGCAGCTTAT
AATGGTTACAAATAAAGCAATAGCATCACAAATTTCACAAATAAAGCATTTTTTTCACTGCATTCTAGTT
GTGGTTTGTCCAAACTCATCAATGTATCTTAACGCGTAAATTGTAAGCGTTAATATTTTGTTAAAATTCG
CGTTAAATTTTTGTTAAATCAGCTCATTTTTTAACCAATAGGCCGAAATCGGCAAAATCCCTTATAAATC
AAAAGAATAGACCGAGATAGGGT
[37 nt withheld, positions 8004-8040]
AAAGAACGTGGACTCCAACGTCAAAGG
[49 nt withheld, positions 8068-8116]
T
[91 nt withheld, positions 8118-8208]
G
[124 nt withheld, positions 8210-8333]
CAGGTGGCACTTTTCGGGGAAATGTGCGCGGAACCCCTATTTGTTTATTTTTCTAAATACATTCAAATAT
GTATCCGCTCATGAGACAATAACCCTGATAAATGCTTCAATAATATTGAAAAAGGAAGAGTCCTGAGGCG
GAAAGAACCAGCTGTGGAATGTGTGTCAGTTAGGGTGTGGAAAGTCCCCAGGCTCCCCAGCAGGCAGAAG
TATGCAAAGCATGCATCTCAATTAGTCAGCAACCAGGTGTGGAAAGTCCCCAGGCTCCCCAGCAGGCAGA
AGTATGCAAAGCATGCATCTCAATTAGTCAGCAACCATAGTCCCGCCCCTAACTCCGCCCATCCCGCCCC
TAACTCCGCCCAGTTCCGCCCATTCTCCGCCCCATGGCTGACTAATTTTTTTTATTTATGCAGAGGCCGA
GGCCGCCTCGGCCTCTGAGCTATTCCAGAAGTAGTGAGGAGGCTTTTTTGGAGGCCTAGGCTTTTGCAAA
GATCGATCAAGAGACAGGATGAGGATCGTTTCGCATGATTGAACAAGATGGATTGCACGCAGGTTCTCCG
GCCGCTTGGGTGGAGAGGCTATTCGGCTATGACTGGGCACAACAGACAATCGGCTGCTCTGATGCCGCCG
TGTTCCGGCTGTCAGCGCAGGGGCGCCCGGTTCTTTTTGTCAAGACCGACCTGTCCGGTGCCCTGAATGA
ACTGCAAGACGAGGCAGCGCGGCTATCGTGGCTGGCCACGACGGGCGTTCCTTGCGCAGCTGTGCTCGAC
GTTGTCACTGAAGCGGGAAGGGACTGGCTGCTATTGGGCGAAGTGCCGGGGCAGGATCTCCTGTCATCTC
ACCTTGCTCCTGCCGAGAAAGTATCCATCATGGCTGATGCAATGCGGCGGCTGCATACGCTTGATCCGGC
TACCTGCCCATTCGACCACCAAGCGAAACATCGCATCGAGCGAGCACGTACTCGGATGGAAGCCGGTCTT
GTCGATCAGGATGATCTGGACGAAGAGCATCAGGGGCTCGCGCCAGCCGAACTGTTCGCCAGGCTCAAGG
CGAGCATGCCCGACGGCGAGGATCTCGTCGTGACCCATGGCGATGCCTGCTTGCCGAATATCATGGTGGA
AAATGGCCGCTTTTCTGGATTCATCGACTGTGGCCGGCTGGGTGTGGCGGACCGCTATCAGGACATAGCG
TTGGCTACCCGTGATATTGCTGAAGAGCTTGGCGGCGAATGGGCTGACCGCTTCCTCGTGCTTTACGGTA
TCGCCGCTCCCGATTCGCAGCGCATCGCCTTCTATCGCCTTCTTGACGAGTTCTTCTGAGCGGGACTCTG
GGGTTCGAAATGACCGACCAAGCGACGCCCAACCTGCCATCACGAGATTTCGATTCCACCGCCGCCTTCT
ATGAAAGGTTGGGCTTCGGAATCGTTTTCCGGGACGCCGGCTGGATGATCCTCCAGCGCGGGGATCTCAT
GCTGGAGTTCTTCGCCCACCCTAGGGGGAGGCTAACTGAAACACGGAAGGAGACAATACCGGAAGGAACC
CGCGCTATGACGGCAATAAAAAGACAGAATAAAACGCACGGTGTTGGGTCGTTTGTTCATAAACGCGGGG
TTCGGTCCCAGGGCTGGCACTCTGTCGATACCCCACCGAGACCCCATTGGGGCCAATACGCCCGCGTTTC
TTCCTTTTCCCCACCCCACCCCCCAAGTTCGGGTGAAGGCCCAGGGCTCGCAGCCAACGTCGGGGCGGCA
GGCCCTGCCATAGCCTCAGGTTACTCATATATACTTTAGATTGATTTAAAACTTCATTTTTAATTTAAAA
GGATCTAGGTGAAGATCCTTTTTGATAATCTCATGACCAAAATCCCTTAACGTGAGTTTTCGTTCCACTG
AGCGTCAGACCCCGTAGAAAAGATCAAAGGATCTTCTTGAGATCCTTTTTTTCTGCGCGTAATCTGCTGC
TTGCAAACAAAAAAACCACCGCTACCAGCGGTGGTTTGTTTGCCGGATCAAGAGCTACCAACTCTTTTTC
CGAAGGTAACTGGCTTCAGCAGAGCGCAGATACCAAATACTGTTCTTCTAGTGTAGCCGTAGTTAGGCCA
CCACTTCAAGAACTCTGTAGCACCGCCTACATACCTCGCTCTGCTAATCCTGTTACCAGTGGCTGCTGCC
AGTGGCGATAAGTCGTGTCTTACCGGGTTGGACTCAAGACGATAGTTACCGGATAAGGCGCAGCGGTCGG
GCTGAACGGGGGGTTCGTGCACACAGCCCAGCTTGGAGCGAACGACCTACACCGAACTGAGATACCTACA
GCGTGAGCTATGAGAAAGCGCCACGCTTCCCGAAGGGAGAAAGGCGGACAGGTATCCGGTAAGCGGCAGG
GTCGGAACAGGAGAGCGCACGAGGGAGCTTCCAGGGGGAAACGCCTGGTATCTTTATAGTCCTGTCGGGT
TTCGCCACCTCTGACTTGAGCGTCGATTTTTGTGATGCTCGTCAGGGGGGCGGAGCCTATGGAAAAACGC
CAGCAACGCGGCCTTTTTACGGTTCCTGGCCTTTTGCTGGCCTTTTGCTCACATGTTCTTTCCTGCGTTA
TCCCCTGATTCTGTGGATAACCGTATTACCGCCATGCAT
