>Addgene plasmid #47608 | EGFPC1-hMyoX | addgene partial sequence | sequence record 69560 | EGFP-C 5'-CATGGTCCTGCTGGAGTTCGTG-3'
AGTCCGGACTCAGATCCTACCCCTATGATGTGCCTGACTATGCCCACCACCACCACCACCACCTGGTGCC
CAGGGGCAGCAGATCTCGAGCTCAAGCTTCGAATTCTGCAGTCGACGGTACCATGGATAACTTCTTCACC
GAGGGAACACGGGTCTGGCTGAGAGAAAATGGCCAGCATTTTCCAAGTACTGTAAATTCCTGTGCAGAAG
GCATCGTCGTCTTCCGGACAGACTATGGTCAGGTATTCACTTACAAGCAGAGCACAATTACCCACCAGAA
GGTGACTGCTATGCACCCCACGAACGAGGAGGGCGTGGATGACATGGCGTCCTTGACAGAGCTCCATGGC
GGCTCCATCATGTATAACTTATTCCAGCGGTATAAGAGAAATCAAATATATACCTACATCGGCTCCATCC
TGGCCTCCGTGAACCCCTACCAGCCCATCGCCGGGCTGTACGAGCCTGCCACCATGGAGCAGTACAGCCG
GCGCCACCTGGGCGAGCTGCCCCCGCACATCTTCGCCATCGCCAACGAGTGCTACCGCTGCCTGTGGAAG
CGCTACGACAACCAGTGCATCCTCATCAGTGGTGAAAGTGGGGCAGGTAAAACCGAAAGCACTAAATTGA
TCCTCAAGTTTCTGTCAGTCATCAGTCAACAGTCTTTGGAATTGTCCTTAAAGGAGAAGACATCCTGTGT
TGAACGAGCTATTCTTGAAAGCAGCCCCATCATGGAAGCTTTCGGCAATGCGAAGACCGTGTACAACAAC
AACTCTAGTCGCTTTGGGAAGTTTGTTCAGCTGAACATCTGTCA
